>Addgene plasmid #234760 | pcDNA3.1-PDGFRA-P577S-V5/HIS | addgene full sequence | sequence record 468954 | Addgene NGS Result
GTCATGTACTGGGCATAATGCCAGGCGGGCCATTTACCGTCATTGACGTCAATAGGGGGCGTACTTGGCA
TATGATACACTTGATGTACTGCCAAGTGGGCAGTTTACCGTAAATACTCCACCCATTGACGTCAATGGAA
AGTCCCTATTGGCGTTACTATGGGAACATACGTCATTATTGACGTCAATGGGCGGGGGTCGTTGGGCGGT
CAGCCAGGCGGGCCATTTACCGTAAGTTATGTAACGCGGAACTCCATATATGGGCTATGAACTAATGACC
CCGTAATTGATTACTATTAATAACTAGTCAATAATCAATGTCAACGCGTATATCTGGCCCGTACATCGCG
AAGCAGCGCAAAACGCCTAACCCTAAGCAGATTCTTCATGCAATTGTCGGTCAAGCCTTGCCTTGTTGTA
GCTTAAATTTTGCTCGCGCACTACTCAGCGACCTCCAACACACAAGCAGGGAGCAGATACTGGCTTAACT
ATGCGGCATCAGAGCAGATTGTACTGAGAGTGCACCATAGGGGATCGGGAGATCTCCCGATCCGTCGACG
TCAGGTGGCACTTTTCGGGGAAATGTGCGCGGAACCCCTATTTGTTTATTTTTCTAAATACATTCAAATA
TGTATCCGCTCATGAGACAATAACCCTGATAAATGCTTCAATAATATTGAAAAAGGAAGAGTATGAGTAT
TCAACATTTCCGTGTCGCCCTTATTCCCTTTTTTGCGGCATTTTGCCTTCCTGTTTTTGCTCACCCAGAA
ACGCTGGTGAAAGTAAAAGATGCTGAAGATCAGTTGGGTGCACGAGTGGGTTACATCGAACTGGATCTCA
ACAGCGGTAAGATCCTTGAGAGTTTTCGCCCCGAAGAACGTTTTCCAATGATGAGCACTTTTAAAGTTCT
GCTATGTGGCGCGGTATTATCCCGTATTGACGCCGGGCAAGAGCAACTCGGTCGCCGCATACACTATTCT
CAGAATGACTTGGTTGAGTACTCACCAGTCACAGAAAAGCATCTTACGGATGGCATGACAGTAAGAGAAT
TATGCAGTGCTGCCATAACCATGAGTGATAACACTGCGGCCAACTTACTTCTGACAACGATCGGAGGACC
GAAGGAGCTAACCGCTTTTTTGCACAACATGGGGGATCATGTAACTCGCCTTGATCGTTGGGAACCGGAG
CTGAATGAAGCCATACCAAACGACGAGCGTGACACCACGATGCCTGTAGCAATGGCAACAACGTTGCGCA
AACTATTAACTGGCGAACTACTTACTCTAGCTTCCCGGCAACAATTAATAGACTGGATGGAGGCGGATAA
AGTTGCAGGACCACTTCTGCGCTCGGCCCTTCCGGCTGGCTGGTTTATTGCTGATAAATCTGGAGCCGGT
GAGCGTGGGTCTCGCGGTATCATTGCAGCACTGGGGCCAGATGGTAAGCCCTCCCGTATCGTAGTTATCT
ACACGACGGGGAGTCAGGCAACTATGGATGAACGAAATAGACAGATCGCTGAGATAGGTGCCTCACTGAT
TAAGCATTGGTAACTGTCAGACCAAGTTTACTCATATATACTTTAGATTGATTTAAAACTTCATTTTTAA
TTTAAAAGGATCTAGGTGAAGATCCTTTTTGATAATCTCATGACCAAAATCCCTTAACGTGAGTTTTCGT
TCCACTGAGCGTCAGACCCCGTAGAAAAGATCAAAGGATCTTCTTGAGATCCTTTTTTTCTGCGCGTAAT
CTGCTGCTTGCAAACAAAAAAACCACCGCTACCAGCGGTGGTTTGTTTGCCGGATCAAGAGCTACCAACT
CTTTTTCCGAAGGTAACTGGCTTCAGCAGAGCGCAGATACCAAATACTGTTCTTCTAGTGTAGCCGTAGT
TAGGCCACCACTTCAAGAACTCTGTAGCACCGCCTACATACCTCGCTCTGCTAATCCTGTTACCAGTGGC
TGCTGCCAGTGGCGATAAGTCGTGTCTTACCGGGTTGGACTCAAGACGATAGTTACCGGATAAGGCGCAG
CGGTCGGGCTGAACGGGGGGTTCGTGCACACAGCCCAGCTTGGAGCGAACGACCTACACCGAACTGAGAT
ACCTACAGCGTGAGCTATGAGAAAGCGCCACGCTTCCCGAAGGGAGAAAGGCGGACAGGTATCCGGTAAG
CGGCAGGGTCGGAACAGGAGAGCGCACGAGGGAGCTTCCAGGGGGAAACGCCTGGTATCTTTATAGTCCT
GTCGGGTTTCGCCACCTCTGACTTGAGCGTCGATTTTTGTGATGCTCGTCAGGGGGGCGGAGCCTATGGA
AAAACGCCAGCAACGCGGCCTTTTTACGGTTCCTGGCCTTTTGCTGGCCTTTTGCTCACATGTTCTTTCC
TGCGTTATCCCCTGATTCTGTGGATAACCGTATTACCGCCTTTGAGTGAGCTGATACCGCTCGCCGCAGC
CGAACGACCGAGCGCAGCGAGTCAGTGAGCGAGGAAGCGGAAGAGCGCCCAATACGCAAACCGCCTCTCC
CCGCGCGTTGGCCGATTCATTAATGCAGCTGGCACGACAGGTTTCCCGACTGGAAAGCGGGCAGTGAGCG
CAACGCAATTAATGTGAGTTAGCTCACTCATTAGGCACCCCAGGCTTTACACTTTATGCTTCCGGCTCGT
ATGTTGTGTGGAATTGTGAGCGGATAACAATTTCACACAGGAAACAGCTATGACCATGATTACGCCAAGC
TCTAGCTAGAGGTCGACGGTATACAGACATGATAAGATACATTGATGAGTTTGGACAAACCACAACTAGA
ATGCAGTGAAAAAAATGCTTTATTTGTGAAATTTGTGATGCTATTGCTTTATTTGTAACCATTATAAGCT
GCAATAAACAAGTTGGGGTGGGCGAAGAACTCCAGCATGAGATCCCCGCGCTGGAGGATCATCCAGCCGG
CGTCCCGGAAAACGATTCCGAAGCCCAACCTTTCATAGAAGGCGGCGGTGGAATCGAAATCTCGTGATGG
CAGGTTGGGCGTCGCTTGGTCGGTCATTTCGCGAACCCCAGAGTCCCGCTCAGAAGAACTCGTCAAGAAG
GCGATAGAAGGCGATGCGCTGCGAATCGGGAGCGGCGATACCGTAAAGCACGAGGAAGCGGTCAGCCCAT
TCGCCGCCAAGCTCTTCAGCAATATCACGGGTAGCCAACGCTATGTCCTGATAGCGGTCCGCCACACCCA
GCCGGCCACAGTCGATGAATCCAGAAAAGCGGCCATTTTCCACCATGATATTCGGCAAGCAGGCATCGCC
ATGGGTCACGACGAGATCCTCGCCGTCGGGCATGCGCGCCTTGAGCCTGGCGAACAGTTCGGCTGGCGCG
AGCCCCTGATGCTCTTCGTCCAGATCATCCTGATCGACAAGACCGGCTTCCATCCGAGTACGTGCTCGCT
CGATGCGATGTTTCGCTTGGTGGTCGAATGGGCAGGTAGCCGGATCAAGCGTATGCAGCCGCCGCATTGC
ATCAGCCATGATGGATACTTTCTCGGCAGGAGCAAGGTGAGATGACAGGAGATCCTGCCCCGGCACTTCG
CCCAATAGCAGCCAGTCCCTTCCCGCTTCAGTGACAACGTCGAGCACAGCTGCGCAAGGAACGCCCGTCG
TGGCCAGCCACGATAGCCGCGCTGCCTCGTCCTGCAGTTCATTCAGGGCACCGGACAGGTCGGTCTTGAC
AAAAAGAACCGGGCGCCCCTGCGCTGACAGCCGGAACACGGCGGCATCAGAGCAGCCGATTGTCTGTTGT
GCCCAGTCATAGCCGAATAGCCTCTCCACCCAAGCGGCCGGAGAACCTGCGTGCAATCCATCTTGTTCAA
TCATGCGAAACGATCCTCATCCTGTCTCTTGATCAGATCCGAAAATGGATATACAAGCTCCCGGGAGCTT
TTTGCAAAAGCCTAGGCCTCCAAAAAAGCCTCCTCACTACTTCTGGAATAGCTCAGAGGCAGAGGCGGCC
TCGGCCTCTGCATAAATAAAAAAAATTAGTCAGCCATGGGGCGGAGAATGGGCGGAACTGGGCGGAGTTA
GGGGCGGGATGGGCGGAGTTAGGGGCGGGACTATGGTTGCTGACTAATTGAGATGCATGCTTTGCATACT
TCTGCCTGCTGGGGAGCCTGGGGACTTTCCACACCTGGTTGCTGACTAATTGAGATGCATGCTTTGCATA
CTTCTGCCTGCTGGGGAGCCTGGGGACTTTCCACACCCTAACTGACACACATTCCACAGAATTAATTCGC
GTTAAATTTTTGTTAAATCAGCTCATTTTTTAACCAATAGGCCGAAATCGGCAAAATCCCTTATAAATCA
AAAGAATAGACCGAGATAGGGT
[37 nt withheld, positions 4363-4399]
AAAGAACGTGGACTCCAACGTCAAAGG
[49 nt withheld, positions 4427-4475]
T
[91 nt withheld, positions 4477-4567]
G
[124 nt withheld, positions 4569-4692]
GGGGATACCCCCTAGAGCCCCAGCTGGTTCTTTCCGCCTCAGAAGCCATAGAGCCCACCGCATCCCCAGC
ATGCCTGCTATTGTCTTCCCAATCCTCCCCCTTGCTGTCCTGCCCCACCCCACCCCCCAGAATAGAATGA
CACCTACTCAGACAATGCGATGCAATTTCCTCATTTTATTAGGAAAGGACAGTGGGAGTGGCACCTTCCA
GGGTCAAGGAAGGCACGGGGGAGGGGCAAACAACAGATGGCTGGCAACTAGAAGGCACAGTCGAGGCTGA
TCAGCGGGTTTAAACTCAATGGTGATGGTGATGATGACCGGTACGCGTAGAATCGAGACCGAGGAGAGGG
TTAGGGATAGGCTTACCTTCGAACCGCGGGCCCTCTAGACTCGAGCGGCCGCCACTGTGCTGGATATCTG
CAGAATTGTCTTGACCCTTAAGAAAGCTGTCTTCCACCAGGTCTGAAGAGTCTATGCCGATGTCGTCCAT
CATGTCGATGTCTTCAATGGTCTCGTCCTCTCTCTTGATGAAGGTGGAACTGCTGGAACCCGTCTCAATG
GCACTCTCTTCAGAGGTCTGCGAGCTGTGTCTGTTCCTCTTGCCCAGGTCCTCCTCCTCAGGGACAGGGT
CAATGTCAGGCAGAGGAATGATGTAGCCACTGTCAGCGCTCAGTCTCTGCTCATCCAGACCACCCTCCCA
GTCCTTCAGCTTGTCTTCCTCGTTTTTGTAGGTGACACCAATGTATGCATTGTCTGAGTCCACACGCATG
CGTGCCACAGCAGGATGGTCACTCTTCAGGAAGTCCAGGTGAATTTTTTCATAACTCTTTTTATATTGTC
CAGGCAGCAGATTCTCCACAATCTCACTCAGGTGGTAAAAGGAGGGTCTCTTCTCCGGCTCACTGTTCCA
GCATTTCACCATGATCTCGTAGACTTCACTGGTAGCGTGGTCAGGCTTGGCCATCCGGTACCCACTCTTG
ATCTTATTGTAGAAAGTAGAATCCACCATCATGCCGGGGTAAGGGGTGCCACCAAGGGAAAAGATCTCCC
AGAGCAGAATGCCATAAGACCAGACATCACTCAGTGTGGTGTAGAGGTTGTCAAAGATGCTCTCAGGAGC
CATCCACTTCACGGGCAGAAAGGTACTGCCTTTCGACACATAGTTCGAATCATGCATGATGTCTCTGGCC
AGGCCAAAGTCACAGATCTTCACAATTTTTCCTTGTGCCAGGAGGACGTTGCGAGCAGCCAGATCACGGT
GGACACAATTTTTTGAAGCCAAAAACTCCATTCCTCGGGCAACTTGATAGGTGAAGCTCAACAAATCCAA
TAAAGTAAGGCCTTCTGAGTTATCATCTGAAAGGAGGTTTTTGACTTCTGAGTCTAACATAGATTTCTTC
TTATATGAGGCTGGACGATCATAGAGTGATCTCTGGATGTCGGAATATTTAGAAACCTCTTTCCTTTCTA
GCATGGGGACATACTGTGTAGTATCAGCCTGCTTCATGTCCATGTAGTCACCATTGTTTTCAAAAGATAA
AATAACATAGCTCCGTGTGCTTTCATCAGCAGGGTTCAATCCAAAGATATCCAGCTCTTTCTTTGGCTTC
TCTGGGTGGTGGCTCAGGAAGCTATCCCTATTCTTATGCAAATAGTTGACCAAATCTCCATAGAAGCAAT
ACTCTGTGATGATGTAAATGGGGCCTGACTTGGTGCAGGCTCCCAGCAAGTTTACAATGTTCAAATGTGG
CCCCAGGTGAGTCATTATCTTCAGTTCAGACATGAGAGCTTGTTTTTCACTGGATCTGGCCGTGGGTTTT
AGCATCTTCACTGCAACTTTCATGACAGGTTGGGACCGGCTTAATCCATAGGCTGTTCCTTCAACCACCT
TCCCAAACGCTCCAGACCCCAAGACCCGACCAAGCACTAGTCCATCTCTTGGAAACTCCCATCTTGAGTC
ATAAGGCAGCTGCATCGAGTCCACATAAATATATTCATGTCCATCCGGGCTGATTGATTCAATGACCCTC
CAGCGAATTTCATACCTCGGTTTCTGTTTCCAAATGACAACCAGGACAATAAGTGAGATGATCACAATCA
CCAACAGCACCAGGACTGCAGCAGCCACCGTGAGTTCAGAACGCAGGGTGGGAGCCACCAGCTTCAGCTC
TCGGTTCTCAGCTCCAAGGAGATTCTTAGCCAGGCATCGCACGGCGATGGTCTCCTCCACTTTGGCGAAA
GTCACACGGCCCTCCACGGTACTCCTGTCTCGGGAGTGGATCTCCGTGATGATGTTTGAGACATTGTTGG
CCAAAATAGTCCAGGAAGTTTCATTATTACATTTCTTAATATCTTTGCATATCATCCACTCAATATCAGG
AAGCGGCGTGCCTTCAGCTGTGCACCTCACCGTCTGTCCCCCAGTTGAGCCATGGTGATCATCGACCAAG
TCCAGAATGGATGAAGGAACTTGAGTTAACAGTTCAAAAGTATAGCTCTTCACAGCATCTTCATTTTGAG
CTACAATAGTATAATGGCCACTGTCTTCTTCCTTAGCACGGATCAGCTTTAATTTGCTTCGATACCTTAT
TTCCTGAATCTTTTCCACATCAGTGGTGATCTCAGTGAGATTTTCAATCAGAGTCAGATTGTTTTTCAGC
CAGGATATCCTGGGAGGTGGGTAGGCCCGCACCTCTACAACAAAATGTTTGACTTCATGCAGGTTGACAG
CTTCCAACTGGCTGAAGGTGGGTTTGATTTCAATGAAACCTTTCTCATGGACAGAAATAGTGACTTTCTT
CATTTCTTTGACCTCCCTGGTAGCCTGGCGGGCAGCACATTCGTAATCTCCACTGTCTTTCACCGTGGCC
TCGGGGACCGTCAAAGTGTACACCAATTTGATGGATGGGACTTTGATTTCTTCCAGCATTGTGATGCCTT
TGCCTTTCACTTCTCCAGGGTAAGTCCATTGAAGGTCAACCACCTCATTGTTAAAAACAGCACAGGTGAC
CACAATCGTTTCCCCTGACTTATACACGGTTTTAAGAGCTTCCATTTCTAGATCCAGCTCTGATGTTGCT
TTTAAAGCATAAACATTAAATGGGATGGTCTGGAACTTCTTTCCTTTGACGGTGGCCTCACAGATATAGG
GCCCTACAGTGAAGGTCCCATTAAAGCCCTGTCTGCTGTCGTAGGAGGCAGGTACCACCCCCTCACTGTT
GTGTAAGGTTACAGGAGTCTCGGGATCAGTTGTGCGACAAGGTATAATGGCAGAATCATCATCCTCCACG
ATGACTAAATAATCCGTCATTCCTAGAGGTACAAAGGCTACATCTGGGTCTGGCACATAGATGTAAATGT
GCCTGCCTTCAAGCTCATTCTCTTCTGTCTGAGTGTGGTTGTAATAGCAAGTGTACAACCCTGTGTGGGC
CGCCGAGGCACTGCTCACTTCCAAGACCGTCACAAAAAGGCCGCTGTTGTTTTCTTCATTTCTGATTTCC
ACATCGGAGCTCTCTTCTTCAGACATGGGGTACTGCCAGCTCACTTCACTCTCCCCAAAGCATCTCAGAG
AAAAGGATGAATTCAGCTGCACAACCTTTTCATTTTCATTTGGAAGGATAGAGGGTAATGAAAGCTGGCA
GAGGATTAGGCTCAGCCCTGTGAGAAGACAGCCTAAGACCAGGAACGCCGGATGGGAAGTCCCCATGGTG
AAGGGTACTGGATCCGAGCTCGGTACCAAGCTTAACTAGCCAGCTTGGGTCTCCCTATAGTGAGTCGTAT
TAATTTCGATAAGCCAGTAAGCAGTGGGTTCTCTAGTTAGCCAGAGAGCTCTGCTTATATAGACCTCCCA
CCGTACACGCCTACCGCCCATTTGCGTCAATGGGGCGGAGTTGTTACGACATTTTGGAAAGTCCCGTTGA
TTTTGGTGCCAAAACAAACTCCCATTGACGTCAATGGGGTGGAGACTTGGAAATCCCCGTGAGTCAAACC
GCTATCCACGCCCATTGATGTACTGCCAAAACCGCATCACCATGGTAATAGCGATGACTAATACGTAGAT
GTACTGCCAAGTAGGAAAGTCCCATAAG
Features (pLannotate 1.2.2; 21 found; start..end, strand, type, name):
    477..529     +  misc_feature   bom (fragment): basis of mobility region from pBR322
    588..692     +  promoter       AmpR promoter: bla
    693..1553    +  CDS            AmpR: β-lactamase; bla; confers resistance to ampicillin, carbenicillin, and related antibiotics
   1724..2312    +  rep_origin     ori: high-copy-number ColE1/pMB1/pBR322/pUC origin of replication
   2495..2587    +  CDS            lacI (fragment): lac repressor; lacI; The lac repressor binds to the lac operator to inhibit transcription in E. coli. This inhibition can be relieved by adding lactose or isopropyl-β-D-thiogalactopyranoside (IPTG).
   2600..2621    +  protein_bind   CAP binding site: CAP binding activates transcription in the presence of cAMP. E. coli catabolite activator protein
   2636..2666    +  promoter       lac promoter: promoter for the E. coli lac operon
   2674..2690    +  protein_bind   lac operator: The lac repressor binds to the lac operator to inhibit transcription in E. coli. This inhibition can be relieved by adding lactose or isopropyl-β-D-thiogalactopyranoside (IPTG). lac repressor encoded by lacI
   2763..2884    -  polyA_signal   SV40 poly(A) signal: SV40 polyadenylation signal
   2879..3037    -  CDS            ble (fragment): BLE_KLEPN - Experimental evidence at protein level: Swiss-Prot protein existence level 1. Binding protein with a strong affinity to the bleomycin family of antibiotics. Binds to CL990; an antimitotic-antibiotic compound. From Klebsiella pneumoniae.
   3063..3854    -  CDS            neo: KKA2_KLEPN - Also known as kan, nptII. Experimental evidence at protein level: Swiss-Prot protein existence level 1. Resistance to kanamycin, neomycin, paromomycin, ribostamycin, butirosin and gentamicin B. From Klebsiella pneumoniae.
   3921..4250    -  promoter       SV40 promoter: SV40 enhancer and early promoter
   4264..4692    -  rep_origin     f1 ori (sequence partly withheld): f1 bacteriophage origin of replication; arrow indicates direction of (+) strand synthesis
   4713..4734    -  promoter       SV40 promoter (fragment): SV40 enhancer and early promoter
   4738..4962    -  polyA_signal   bGH poly(A) signal: bovine growth hormone polyadenylation signal
   5018..5059    -  CDS            V5 tag: epitope tag from simian virus 5
   5132..8398    -  CDS            PDGFRA: PGFRA_HUMAN - Also known as PDGFR2, RHEPDGFRA. Experimental evidence at protein level: Swiss-Prot protein existence level 1. Tyrosine-protein kinase that acts as a cell-surface receptor for PDGFA, PDGFB and PDGFC and plays an essential role in the regulation of embryonic development, cell proliferation, survival and chemotaxis. Depending on the context, promotes or inhibits cell proliferation and cell migration. Plays an important role in the differentiation of bone marrow-derived mesenchymal stem cells. Required for normal skeleton development and cephalic closure during embryonic development
   8456..8474    -  promoter       T7 promoter: promoter for bacteriophage T7 RNA polymerase
   8490..8523    -  LTR            5' LTR (truncated) (fragment): truncated 5' long terminal repeat (LTR) from HIV-1
   8519..8722    -  promoter       CMV promoter: human cytomegalovirus (CMV) immediate early promoter
   8723..322     -  enhancer       CMV enhancer (across the origin): human cytomegalovirus immediate early enhancer
