[The description below was written by a language model from this plasmid's Addgene catalogue record and pLannotate feature annotations shown in this document.]
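Description:
pcDNA3.1-PDGFRA-P577S-V5/HIS is a mammalian expression plasmid of about 8.8 kb, built on the Invitrogen pcDNA3.1-V5/His backbone, into which the full-length human PDGFRA receptor tyrosine kinase carrying a P577S substitution was inserted by TOPO cloning. It is maintained in E. coli as a high-copy plasmid through a ColE1/pUC-type origin and selected with ampicillin via the β-lactamase gene. An f1 origin is also present, along with remnants of lac regulatory sequence typical of this vector family.

The PDGFRA open reading frame is driven by the human cytomegalovirus immediate-early enhancer and promoter and terminated by the bovine growth hormone polyadenylation signal. A T7 promoter sits between the CMV promoter and the insert and can serve for in vitro transcription or as a sequencing primer site. The receptor is fused at its C terminus to a V5 epitope, and the catalogue entry also lists a polyhistidine tag. The annotation marks only the V5 tag, though short His tags are often missed by automated annotation. These tags allow antibody detection and affinity capture of the expressed protein. A separate cassette of SV40 early promoter, neomycin phosphotransferase gene and SV40 poly(A) signal provides G418 selection for stable mammalian lines. The small ble, HIV-1 LTR and extra SV40 promoter fragments in the table are probably incidental matches from the annotation software.

The plasmid is intended for expressing the P577S variant of PDGFRA, which the record notes might be associated with melanoma. It comes from work on in-cell profiling of the activity of protein kinase oncogenes with a reporter.
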