Addgene plasmid #234760: pcDNA3.1-PDGFRA-P577S-V5/HIS
Purpose: Expression of the P577S mutant variant of human PDGFRA, which might be associated with Melanoma
Depositing lab: Pavel Krejčí. Depositing organization: Masaryk University. Publication: One reporter for in-cell activity profiling of majority of protein kinase oncogenes. Gudernova I, Foldynova-Trantirkova S, Ghannamova BE, Fafilek B, Varecha M, Balek L, Hruba E, Jonatova L, Jelinkova I, Kunova Bosakova M, Trantirek L, Mayer J, Krejci P. Elife. 2017 Feb 15;6. pii: e21536. doi: 10.7554/eLife.21536. PubMed 28199182.
Backbone
  Vector backbone: pcDNA3.1-V5/His
  Backbone manufacturer: Invitrogen
  Vector type: Mammalian Expression
Growth in bacteria
  Bacterial resistance: Ampicillin, 100 μg/mL
  Growth temperature: 37°C
  Growth strain: DH5alpha
  Copy number: High Copy
Gene/Insert
  Gene/Insert name: PDGFRA-P577S receptor tyrosine kinase, full length
  Species: H. sapiens (human)
  Mutation: P577S substitution
  Entrez Gene: PDGFRA (a.k.a. CD140A, PDGFR-2, PDGFR2)
  Promoter: CMV
  Tag / fusion protein: V5/His (C terminal on insert)
  Cloning method: TOPO Cloning
Terms and licenses: Academic/Nonprofit Terms; Industry Terms: Not Available to Industry
How to cite: pcDNA3.1-PDGFRA-P577S-V5/HIS was a gift from Pavel Krejčí (Addgene plasmid # 234760 ; http://n2t.net/addgene:234760 ; RRID:Addgene_234760)
